Addgene plasmid #148287: pAc5.1B-EGFP-DmBam_AA
Purpose: Insect Expression of DmBam
Depositing lab: Elisa Izaurralde. Depositing organization: Max Planck Institute for Developmental Biology. Publication: Drosophila Bag-of-marbles directly interacts with the CAF40 subunit of the CCR4-NOT complex to elicit repression of mRNA targets. Sgromo A, Raisch T, Backhaus C, Keskeny C, Alva V, Weichenrieder O, Izaurralde E. RNA. 2018 Mar;24(3):381-395. doi: 10.1261/rna.064584.117. Epub 2017 Dec 18. PubMed 29255063.
Backbone
  Vector backbone: Unknown
  Vector type: Insect Expression
Growth in bacteria
  Bacterial resistance: Ampicillin, 100 μg/mL
  Growth temperature: 37°C
  Growth strain: DH5alpha
  Copy number: Low Copy
Gene/Insert
  Gene/Insert name: DmBam
  Species: D. melanogaster (fly)
  Mutation: one non silent mutation A239 to S, described as natural variant at UniProt.: P22745 (NCBI NM:057452.3)
  Entrez Gene: bam (a.k.a. Dmel_CG10422, BAM, Bam, Bam-C, BamC, BamF, CG10422, Dmel\CG10422, alpha, fs(3)neo61, ham)
  Cloning method: Unknown
Terms and licenses: Academic/Nonprofit Terms; Industry Terms: Not Available to Industry
Depositor comments: Plasmids from this collection were made available to the research community and donated after the lab closed. Please note that the sequence provided by the depositing laboratory may be theoretical/predicted or based on Sanger sequencing results. There may be discrepancies between sequencing results obtained by Addgene and the depositor sequence. If an Addgene verified sequence is not available, please contact before placing your order to request that our lab fully sequence the plasmid.
How to cite: pAc5.1B-EGFP-DmBam_AA was a gift from Elisa Izaurralde (Addgene plasmid # 148287 ; http://n2t.net/addgene:148287 ; RRID:Addgene_148287)
