[The description below was written by a language model from this plasmid's Addgene catalogue record and pLannotate feature annotations shown in this document.]
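Description:
pAc5.1B-EGFP-DmBam_AA is a 7.4 kb insect expression plasmid for producing a GFP-tagged form of the Drosophila melanogaster Bag-of-marbles (Bam) protein. The catalogue lists the backbone as unknown, although the name and the annotated parts are consistent with a pAc5.1-type vector. In bacteria it is maintained through a ColE1/pUC-family origin and selected with ampicillin via the β-lactamase gene and its native promoter. The record lists it as low copy, even though the origin is annotated as a high-copy type. No selectable marker for insect cells is annotated. Short fragments of a tetracycline resistance gene and of SV40 large T antigen are also detected and appear to be non-functional backbone remnants.

The expression cassette is driven by the strong, constitutive Drosophila actin 5C (Ac5) promoter. EGFP lies directly downstream, followed by the bam coding sequence on the same strand, an arrangement that indicates an N-terminal EGFP–Bam fusion. A V5 epitope tag sequence follows bam, but the record does not show whether it is read in frame or is cut off by a stop codon. An SV40 polyadenylation signal sits downstream of the cassette. The insert carries one non-silent change, A239 to S, which the depositor describes as a natural variant. The meaning of the "_AA" suffix is not explained in the record.

The stated purpose is insect expression of DmBam. The associated publication concerns Bam binding directly to the CAF40 subunit of the CCR4-NOT complex to repress mRNA targets, so the plasmid fits use in localisation, interaction or repression assays in fly cells. The depositor's sequence may be theoretical rather than fully verified.
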