Features (pLannotate 1.2.2; 10 found; start..end, strand, type, name):
     56..2568    +  promoter       Ac5 promoter: Drosophila melanogaster actin 5C promoter
   2588..3304    +  CDS            EGFP: EGFP is a basic (constitutively fluorescent) green fluorescent protein published in 1996, derived from Aequorea victoria. It is reported to be a rapidly-maturing weak dimer with moderate acid sensitivity.
   3353..4678    +  CDS            bam: BAM_DROME - Experimental evidence at protein level: Swiss-Prot protein existence level 1. Required to initiate both male and female gametogenesis. May regulate cystoblast cell divisions. From Drosophila melanogaster (Fruit fly).
   4698..4739    +  CDS            V5 tag: epitope tag from simian virus 5
   4839..4973    -  polyA_signal   SV40 poly(A) signal: SV40 polyadenylation signal
   4996..5080    -  CDS            large T antigen (fragment): large T antigen from SV40 (simian virus 40)
   5081..5551    +  CDS            TcR (fragment): tetracycline efflux protein; tet; confers resistance to tetracycline
   5595..6183    -  rep_origin     ori: high-copy-number ColE1/pMB1/pBR322/pUC origin of replication
   6354..7214    -  CDS            AmpR: β-lactamase; bla; confers resistance to ampicillin, carbenicillin, and related antibiotics
   7215..7319    -  promoter       AmpR promoter: bla
>Addgene plasmid #148287 | pAc5.1B-EGFP-DmBam_AA | depositor full sequence | sequence record 290735 | Full Sequence
CTTCAAGGAATTAATTCTATATTCTAAAAACACAAATGATACTTCTAAAAAAAATCATGAATGGCATCAA
CTCTGAATCAAATCTTTGCAGATGCACCTACTTCTCATTTCCACTGTCACATCATTTTTCCAGATCTCGC
TGCCTGTTATGTGGCCCACAAACCAAGACACGTTTTATGGCCATTAAAGCTGGCTGATCGTCGCCAAACA
CCAAATACATATCAATATGTACATTCGAGAAAGAAGCGATCAAAGAAGCGTCTTCGGGCGAGTAGGAGAA
TGCGGAGGAGAAGGAGAACGAGCTGATCTAGTATCTCTCCACAATCCAATGCCAACTGACCAACTGGCCA
TATTCGGAGCAATTTGAAGCCAATTTCCATCGCCTGGCGATCGCTCCATTCTTGGCTATATGTTTTTCAC
CGTTCCCGGGGCCATTTTCAAAGACTCGTCGGTAAGATAAGATTGTGTCACTCGCTGTCTCTCTTCATTT
GTCGAAGAATGCTGAGGAATTTCGCGATGACGTCGGCGAGTATTTTGAAGAATGAGAATAATTTGTATTT
ATACGAAAATCAGTTAGTGGAATTTTCTACAAAAACATGTTATCTATAGATAATTTTGTTGCAAAATATG
TTGACTATGACAAAGATTGTATGTATATACCTTTAATGTATTCTCATTTTCTTATGTATTTATAATGGCA
ATGATGATACTGATGATATTTTAAGATGATGCCAGACCACAGGCTGATTTCTGCGTCTTTTGCCGAACGC
AGTGCATGTGCGGTTGTTGTTTTTTGGAATAGTTTCAATTTTCGGACTGTCCGCTTTGATTTCAGTTTCT
TGGCTTATTCAAAAAGCAAAGTAAAGCCAAAAAAGCGAGATGGCAATACCAAATGCGGCAAAACGGTAGT
GGAAGGAAAGGGGTGCGGGGCAGCGGAAGGAAGGGTGGGGCGGGGCGTGGCGGGGTCTGTGGCTGGGCGC
GACGTCACCGACGTTGGAGCCACTCCTTTGACCATGTGTGCGTGTGTGTATTATTCGTGTCTCGCCACTC
GCCGGTTGTTTTTTTCTTTTTATCTCGCTCTCTCTAGCGCCATCTCGTACGCATGCTCAACGCACCGCAT
GTTGCCGTGTCCTTTATGCGTCATTTTGGCTCGAAATAGGCAATTATTTAAACAAAGATTAGTCAACGAA
AACGCTAAAATAAATAAGTCTACAATATGGTTACTTATTGCCATGTGTGTGCAGCCAACGATAGCAACAA
AAGCAACAACACAGTGGCTTTCCCTCTTTCACTTTTTGTTTGCAAGCGCGTGCGAGCAAGACGGCACGAC
CGGCAAACGCAATTACGCTGACAAAGAGCAGACGAAGTTTTGGCCGAAAAACATCAAGGCGCCTGATACG
AATGCATTTGCAATAACAATTGCGATATTTAATATTGTTTATGAAGCTGTTTGACTTCAAAACACACAAA
AAAAAAAATAAAACAAATTATTTGAAAGAGAATTAGGAATCGGACAGCTTATCGTTACGGGCTAACAGCA
CACCGAGACGAAATAGCTTACCTGACGTCACAGCCTCTGGAAGAACTGCCGCCAAGCAGAGAGAGAGAGA
AAAAGAGGGAGAGCAGCTTAGACCGCATGTGCTTGTGTGTGAGGCGTCTCTCTCTTCGTCTCCTGTTTGC
GCAAACGCATAGACTGCACTGAGAAAATCGATTACCTATTTTTTATGAATGAATATTTGCACTATTACTA
TTCAAAACTATTAAGATAGCAATCACATTCAATAGCCAAATACTATACCACCTGAGCGATGCAACGAAAT
GATCAATTTGAGCAAAAATGCTGCATATTTAGGACGGCATCATTATAGAAATGCTTCTTGCTGTGTACTT
TTCTCTCGTCTGGCAGCTGTTTCGCCGTTATTGTTAAAACCGGCTTAAGTTAGGTGTGTTTTCTACGACT
AGTGATGCCCCTACTAGAAGATGTGTGTTGCACAAATGTCCCTGAATAACCAATTTGAAGTGCAGATAGC
AGTAAACGTAAGCTAATATGAATATTATTTAACTGTAATGTTTTAATATCGCTGGACATTACTAATAAAC
CCACTATAAACACATGTACATATGTATGTTTTGGCATACAATGAGTAGTTGGGGAAAAAATGTGTAAAAG
CACCGTGACCATCACAGCATAAAGATAACCAGCTGAAGTATCGAATATGAGTAACCCCCAAATTGAATCA
CATGCCGCAACTGATAGGACCCATGGAAGTACACTCTTCATGGCGATATACAAGACACACACAAGCACGA
ACACCCAGTTGCGGAGGAAATTCTCCGTAAATGAAAACCCAATCGGCGAACAATTCATACCCATATATGG
TAAAAGTTTTGAACGCGACTTGAGAGCGGAGAGCATTGCGGCTGATAAGGTTTTAGCGCTAAGCGGGCTT
TATAAAACGGGCTGCGGGACCAGTTTTCATATCACTACCGTTTGAGTTCTTGTGCTGTGTGGATACTCCT
CCCGACACAAAGCCGCTCCATCAGCCAGCAGTCGTCTAATCCAGAGACCCCGGATCGGGGTACCAACATG
GTGAGCAAGGGCGAGGAGCTGTTCACCGGGGTGGTGCCCATCCTGGTCGAGCTGGACGGCGACGTAAACG
GCCACAAGTTCAGCGTGTCCGGCGAGGGCGAGGGCGATGCCACCTACGGCAAGCTGACCCTGAAGTTCAT
CTGCACCACCGGCAAGCTGCCCGTGCCCTGGCCCACCCTCGTGACCACCCTGACCTACGGCGTGCAGTGC
TTCAGCCGCTACCCCGACCACATGAAGCAGCACGACTTCTTCAAGTCCGCCATGCCCGAAGGCTACGTCC
AGGAGCGCACCATCTTCTTCAAGGACGACGGCAACTACAAGACCCGCGCCGAGGTGAAGTTCGAGGGCGA
CACCCTGGTGAACCGCATCGAGCTGAAGGGCATCGACTTCAAGGAGGACGGCAACATCCTGGGGCACAAG
CTGGAGTACAACTACAACAGCCACAACGTCTATATCATGGCCGACAAGCAGAAGAACGGCATCAAGGTGA
ACTTCAAGATCCGCCACAACATCGAGGACGGCAGCGTGCAGCTCGCCGACCACTACCAGCAGAACACCCC
CATCGGCGACGGCCCCGTGCTGCTGCCCGACAACCACTACCTGAGCACCCAGTCCGCCCTGAGCAAAGAC
CCCAACGAGAAGCGCGATCACATGGTCCTGCTGGAGTTCGTGACCGCCGCCGGGATCACTCTCGGCATGG
ACGAGCTGTACAAGCCAAGCTTGAATTCTGCAGATATCCAGCACAGTGGCGGCCGCTCGAGTATGCTTAA
TGCACGTGACGTGTGTCCTGAGGGCAACGACGACCAGCAGTTGGACCACAATTTTAAGCAGATGGAGGAG
CATTTGGCCTTAATGGTGGAAGGCAATGAAAACGAAGATCCGAGGAAAGCCACTTGTGAGTACGAGGATA
CGAACGAAGATGGTGCAACCTGCACATCGGGCGTTTTATCCGAAATCCAGGAGAACTTCGGTAGACTCCG
GTTGTGTGACGTTACTGCACCACTCCTCGAATTCCACGGTTTGGATTGCTTGCAACAGATTCAAAAGCGC
TCGCGCCATTTTGCATTCGACGGTTCTCCGGCCAAGAAGTCGCGATCCGGAGGCGTGTTGGTCACCGGGC
CAAAGCAGAAGCAACTGCAGAAGGAAAATGTGTGGAACCGGAAGAGTAAAGGCTCTGCGTCCGCGGATAA
TATTGAGAAACTGCCCATAACTATTGAGAAACTGCATATGATTGGTCTGCACGGCGATTGCTTAGAGCAC
AACGCCGTGCTGCGTTTGATGAATCTGTTCAGATCCCTGCATGATCACCTGACCGCCGATTTGGGCTTCT
CGCGCCAAAACTCAATGCCCTCGGACTATCTGTTCGATATGCCGGTGAAGAGCACGATGCCTAAGAGCTT
GAATGTGCGCTACCAACTGCAGGTGCTGTGCACCAAAGTAGAGCGCTTCCTTGTCCAGCAGCGCCGCACC
TTGGAGTCGAATCGCCACTTCGATTTCGAGAAATACGACGAGTGTGACAAGTTGCTTAAGGGTTTCGCAT
CCTATTTGGACAACTTCAAACTGCTTTTAAAGCCCAAAATGCGCAATCGAAACGGAAACTCGGGGAGCAA
TGCGGACAAGTTCCATACTCAGCGCATGGAGAGATTGCTAATTGGTCTGCGCGATTGGATCAAGGCTGCG
CATCTCAGTGTGCACGTATTTAACTGGGAAATGGATCTGGAGCACCGCTACTCCGGGGCCATGACCGAAA
GCCACAAGTCGTTGAACGAGCGGGCCATCCTTTTGTCCGGTGCCGAGCTAAGGGCGGCCGAAGCGCGTGG
AATCAGTGCGGAGGATCTGTTCATCGCCCAGAGATACAAACTGGGAGGTCCGATCTATTGCGTTCTGGAG
CAGCATGAGTTCCTCTCCGCTCTGATCGCCAATCCAGAGACCTATTTCCCGCCCAGTGTTGTCGCCATTT
GCGGGCCACAGAAGCTTGGCGCAGTGAGCATGGAGCAGCCGTCAGCGTCGGAGGAGGAGTTTGAGGAGAC
CGAGGAAGTGCCATCATCGCCACCTCGTCACACCGGACGTGTACCTCGCTTCAGAAGCTAAGGGCCCGCG
GTTCGAAGGTAAGCCTATCCCTAACCCTCTCCTCGGTCTCGATTCTACGCGTACCGGTCATCATCACCAT
CACCATTGAGTTTAAACCCGCTGATCAGCCTCGACTGTGCCTTCTAAGGCCTGAGCTCGCTGATCAGCCT
CGATCGAGGATCCAGACATGATAAGATACATTGATGAGTTTGGACAAACCACAACTAGAATGCAGTGAAA
AAAATGCTTTATTTGTGAAATTTGTGATGCTATTGCTTTATTTGTAACCATTATAAGCTGCAATAAACAA
GTTAACAACAACAATTGCATTCATTTTATGTTTCAGGTTCAGGGGGAGGTGTGGGAGGTTTTTTAAAGCA
AGTAAAACCTCTACAAATGTGGTATGGCTGATTATGATCAGTCGACCGATGCCCTTGAGAGCCTTCAACC
CAGTCAGCTCCTTCCGGTGGGCGCGGGGCATGACTATCGTCGCCGCACTTATGACTGTCTTCTTTATCAT
GCAACTCGTAGGACAGGTGCCGGCAGCGCTCTGGGTCATTTTCGGCGAGGACCGCTTTCGCTGGAGCGCG
ACGATGATCGGCCTGTCGCTTGCGGTATTCGGAATCTTGCACGCCCTCGCTCAAGCCTTCGTCACTGGTC
CCGCCACCAAACGTTTCGGCGAGAAGCAGGCCATTATCGCCGGCATGGCGGCCGACGCGCTGGGCTACGT
CTTGCTGGCGTTCGCGACGCGAGGCTGGATGGCCTTCCCCATTATGATTCTTCTCGCTTCCGGCGGCATC
GGGATGCCCGCGTTGCAGGCCATGCTGTCCAGGCAGGTAGATGACGACCATCAGGGACAGCTTCAAGGAT
CGCTCGCGGCTCTTACCAGCCAGCAAAAGGCCAGGAACCGTAAAAAGGCCGCGTTGCTGGCGTTTTTCCA
TAGGCTCCGCCCCCCTGACGAGCATCACAAAAATCGACGCTCAAGTCAGAGGTGGCGAAACCCGACAGGA
CTATAAAGATACCAGGCGTTTCCCCCTGGAAGCTCCCTCGTGCGCTCTCCTGTTCCGACCCTGCCGCTTA
CCGGATACCTGTCCGCCTTTCTCCCTTCGGGAAGCGTGGCGCTTTCTCAATGCTCACGCTGTAGGTATCT
CAGTTCGGTGTAGGTCGTTCGCTCCAAGCTGGGCTGTGTGCACGAACCCCCCGTTCAGCCCGACCGCTGC
GCCTTATCCGGTAACTATCGTCTTGAGTCCAACCCGGTAAGACACGACTTATCGCCACTGGCAGCAGCCA
CTGGTAACAGGATTAGCAGAGCGAGGTATGTAGGCGGTGCTACAGAGTTCTTGAAGTGGTGGCCTAACTA
CGGCTACACTAGAAGGACAGTATTTGGTATCTGCGCTCTGCTGAAGCCAGTTACCTTCGGAAAAAGAGTT
GGTAGCTCTTGATCCGGCAAACAAACCACCGCTGGTAGCGGTGGTTTTTTTGTTTGCAAGCAGCAGATTA
CGCGCAGAAAAAAAGGATCTCAAGAAGATCCTTTGATCTTTTCTACGGGGTCTGACGCTCAGTGGAACGA
AAACTCACGTTAAGGGATTTTGGTCATGAGATTATCAAAAAGGATCTTCACCTAGATCCTTTTAAATTAA
AAATGAAGTTTTAAATCAATCTAAAGTATATATGAGTAAACTTGGTCTGACAGTTACCAATGCTTAATCA
GTGAGGCACCTATCTCAGCGATCTGTCTATTTCGTTCATCCATAGTTGCCTGACTCCCCGTCGTGTAGAT
AACTACGATACGGGAGGGCTTACCATCTGGCCCCAGTGCTGCAATGATACCGCGAGACCCACGCTCACCG
GCTCCAGATTTATCAGCAATAAACCAGCCAGCCGGAAGGGCCGAGCGCAGAAGTGGTCCTGCAACTTTAT
CCGCCTCCATCCAGTCTATTAATTGTTGCCGGGAAGCTAGAGTAAGTAGTTCGCCAGTTAATAGTTTGCG
CAACGTTGTTGCCATTGCTGCAGGCATCGTGGTGTCACGCTCGTCGTTTGGTATGGCTTCATTCAGCTCC
GGTTCCCAACGATCAAGGCGAGTTACATGATCCCCCATGTTGTGCAAAAAAGCGGTTAGCTCCTTCGGTC
CTCCGATCGTTGTCAGAAGTAAGTTGGCCGCAGTGTTATCACTCATGGTTATGGCAGCACTGCATAATTC
TCTTACTGTCATGCCATCCGTAAGATGCTTTTCTGTGACTGGTGAGTACTCAACCAAGTCATTCTGAGAA
TAGTGTATGCGGCGACCGAGTTGCTCTTGCCCGGCGTCAACACGGGATAATACCGCGCCACATAGCAGAA
CTTTAAAAGTGCTCATCATTGGAAAACGTTCTTCGGGGCGAAAACTCTCAAGGATCTTACCGCTGTTGAG
ATCCAGTTCGATGTAACCCACTCGTGCACCCAACTGATCTTCAGCATCTTTTACTTTCACCAGCGTTTCT
GGGTGAGCAAAAACAGGAAGGCAAAATGCCGCAAAAAAGGGAATAAGGGCGACACGGAAATGTTGAATAC
TCATACTCTTCCTTTTTCAATATTATTGAAGCATTTATCAGGGTTATTGTCTCATGAGCGGATACATATT
TGAATGTATTTAGAAAAATAAACAAATAGGGGTTCCGCGCACATTTCCCCGAAAAGTGCCACCTGACGTC
TAAGAAACCATTATTATCATGACATTAACCTATAAAAATAGGCGTATCACGAGGCCCTTTCGT
